>Addgene plasmid #176690 | pLIB-RSP1 | addgene full sequence | sequence record 346870 | Addgene NGS Result
AAAAAAACAGTCATAACAAGCCATGAAAACCGCCACTGCGCCGTTACCACCGCTGCGTTCGGTCAAGGTT
CTGGACCAGTTGCGTGAGCGCATACGCTACTTGCATTACAGTTTACGAACCGAACAGGCTTATGTCAACT
GGGTTTGTGCCTTCATCCGTTTCCACGGTGTGCGTCACCCGGCAACCTTGGGCAGCAGCGAAGTCGAGGC
ATTTCTGTCCTGGCTGGCGAACGAGCGCAAGGTTTCGGTCTCCACGCATCGTCAGGCATTGGCGGCCTTG
CTGTTCTTCTACGGCAAGGTGCTGTGCACGGATCTGCCCTTGCTTCAGGAGATCGGTAGACCTCGGCCGT
CGCGGCGCTTGCCGGTGGTGCTGACCCCGGATGAAGTGGTTCGCATCCTCGGTTTTCTGGAAGGCGAGCA
TCGTTTGTTCGCCCAGGACTCTAGCTATAGTTCTAGTGGTTGGCTACAGCTTTGTTTGTACTATCAACAG
GTTGAACTGCTGATCAACAGATCCTCTACGCGGCCGCGGTACCATAACTTCGTATAGCATACATTATACG
AAGTTATCTGGTTTTACTAGTATCGATTCGCGACCTACTCCGGAATATTAATAGATCATGGAGATAATTA
AAATGATAACCATCTCGCAAATAAATAAGTATTTTACTGTTTTCGTAACAGTTTTGTAATAAAAAAACCT
ATAAATATTCCGGATTATTCATACCGTCCCACCATCGGGCGCGGATCCATGGCCCTTGGACCCTTCGTCC
TCCCATTTCGCGGTGACCAGTATAGCTTTGGTATTAATTTTAAAAGCTCACCAGAAGAAAAGCTGAACTT
CGATTTGTCATGTGTAGCTTTTGACGTTAAGGGTCAGCTGCACGACACGCTCCATGCTCGCAAGCCGACC
GCATTGGACGGCGCCTTGGTTAAAGGTTTCGAAAAACAAGCATTGCCGGAGGAAACAGTACAAGTCGAGG
GTGATGACGTGATCTATATGTTCCCGAAAAAGTTTGAGAGACAAGTTGAAGTGCTGCTGTTTGTTGCCAG
TGCCCCAAGTATCCCCGGCAAGAAGCACGACCTGGATTCCTCAAGCAAGCTCGAGTTTGCGGTGAGTTAT
AGCGACGTCGGAGGACAAGCCTTTAACCAGTCATTTGATCTGAAACCACTGGCAGCGCAAGGAGGCGTAT
CAAGCATAATAGTTGCCGTAATGTACTTGCAGGCCGAAGGTGGATGGACGCTTCGCAGTGTAGGCGATTG
TCACCCATTTGACAGCCCCGGTTTGATAGTGCCGGAACTTAAACAAACCATTCTCAACCTGCGCGATCAT
CACGGCGTCCAGTTGGACGCGGCTGACGCAATCCAAGCTATAGACCCCGCTGAGCGCGTTCCAGTCACCC
GCCAATTCCAGGACCAGTCTTTGGACGAAGCGTCTGCGGGACGTGCAGCCGAACCTGCACCTGTTAAGAA
ATTGAGGATAGATTTGTCCTGGACCTTCTGGCCGCCTCCACCTCCAACGGAAGAGGGTGAAGAGCCCCCA
GAAGAACCGGCTCTTGAATATAACCTTGTTATGTATAACAAGGACGGAGAGGAAGTACAGTCTATCTCCA
CCGGTAACCGTGAGGCTACAGGTGCCCGTGCCGGCCGTCCGGAACCGGAGGAGGACGAAGAAGAGGAAAA
GGAGGAGGAGAAAGAGGAGCCGGAGGAGGGAGAAGAGGGAGAAGAAGGTGAGGGCGGAGAGCCGAAGGAG
CCTCCTCCGCCCCCTCCGGCTCCCAAAGTCGATCCGTATGAATTTAAGGAGCGCGACGTAATCTATCTTG
ACGTACCAGACCTTCCTGCTGAGGTCCGCAGTATGGTTCTCCTGGTAACCAACTACGATGAAGAGAATGG
CTTCACTCGCGTACGTACAGTGCGCTGCCGCCTTGTTGACGTCAGCAACGGAGAGGCCCCCCTGCCAGGT
TCAAAGGCCGCGGTAGCAGCGGCTGCTGCTGCTGCTGAACAAGGTCTGGCAGCCCCCCCTAACCCAGAGA
GAGTACTTGCCGACTACGGCGTCCTCTCAAAGTATGAAGATGATAAGGCAACTACCCAAGTCGCCCTCAT
GAAGTTGTACAAAGAATATGCAGATTCGGCATTTAACGTATTCAGAGGAGCAGGAGTTGATAACGTGGCT
GCCTTTATCGGACAAGAGCCGGACACTATTATCAATCAGCTTAAAGCCTATCTGGAAGCGACTAAAAAAC
AGAAGGCAGCTGAGGCAGCAGCAGCCGCTGCCGCGGAGGAATCCGGAGAAGAGATTACAGCAGATCCCAA
GCCGCATGTCTGGAGATTTCGCGCGCTCGGTTTGAACTTCGGTGGAGACTCACTTGAAGCAATAGAGCAT
GATTTGAAGAATCTTTTTGCCTTTGATGGAGACCTCGCCCCCGGAGCTGCAAGGGATTCAGATACCTCAA
GGTCAAGCTTCCCGAATGGTGATACTTATTTCGGCAGCTACGCGGACGATGTGAAGCATGGCCCGGGACT
CTATGCGTTTGCGACGGGCGCCGGATACGCTGGCGAGTACGCAGGCGGAAAACGTCATGGCCGTGGAGTC
ATGGTATTCCCAGACGGCGGTACCTACGTAGGTGAGTTTGTCGCTGATAAATTCGAGGGTCAGGGACAGT
ATCGCTATCCCGACGGCAGTGTCTACACCGGCAGTTGGGCCGCGGGACAGAAGCACGGTCCAGGCGTTTA
TTGGGATACTGCGAGGGGATGTCTGAGGGGCGAATGGAAAAAGGGATTGCTGGTCGGAAAGGGCACATAC
GAACAGCCCGCGCTTCGTTTTGAAGGCGAATTCGTTAGAGGTATGCCCGCTGGCACCGCGACTTATACTC
TGACTGGTCACCGTACTTTGGATATGCCTTGTTTTGCGGCACAACATATCCAGGCTGAGGAAGGACCCAC
TTTGGCCCTTCCGTGCGCCTATGGCATACCGCCCGGCTCAGGAGATGAGCCGCAGCTTGATGAAGAGGGT
CAACCTATAGAGGATACTGATAAACCTCCGCTTCCGGCACACCCAAAGTATGAGGGTCTTACCTTCACTG
CTGAGCAATTGCCTGGCGCGGCACCAGACACTGTGTTTCCACCTGAAGAGGGTAAACCTGTTCCAATCAC
GGCTGTGCCTGCTTTCTCGGTCTCCACAGGATTGGTGGCTTAAAAGCTTGTCGAGAAGTACTAGAGGATC
ATAATCAGCCATACCACATTTGTAGAGGTTTTACTTGCTTTAAAAAACCTCCCACACCTCCCCCTGAACC
TGAAACATAAAATGAATGCAATTGTTGTTGTTAACTTGTTTATTGCAGCTTATAATGGTTACAAATAAAG
CAATAGCATCACAAATTTCACAAATAAAGCATTTTTTTCACTGCATTCTAGTTGTGGTTTGTCCAAACTC
ATCAATGTATCTTATCATGTCTGGATCTGATCACTGCTTGAGCCTAGAAGATCCGGCTGCTAACAAAGCC
CGAAAGGAAGCTGAGTTGGCTGCTGCCACCGCTGAGCAATAACTATCATAACCCCTAGGAGATCCGAACC
AGATAAGTGAAATCTAGTTCCAAACTATTTTGTCATTTTTAATTTTCGTATTAGCTTACGACGCTACACC
CAGTTCCCATCTATTTTGTCACTCTTCCCTAAATAATCCTTAAAAACTCCATTTCCACCCCTCCCAGTTC
CCAACTATTTTGTCCGCCCACAGCGGGGCATTTTTCTTCCTGTTATGTTTTTAATCAAACATCCTGCCAA
CTCCATGTGACAAACCGTCATCTTCGGCTACTTTTTCTCTGTCACAGAATGAAAATTTTTCTGTCATCTC
TTCGTTATTAATGTTTGTAATTGACTGAATATCAACGCTTATTTGCAGCCTGAATGGCGAATGGG
[124 nt withheld, positions 3916-4039]
C
[91 nt withheld, positions 4041-4131]
A
[49 nt withheld, positions 4133-4181]
CCTTTGACGTTGGAGTCCACGTTCTT
[37 nt withheld, positions 4208-4244]
ACCCTATCTCGGTCTATTCTTTTGATTTATAAGGGATTTTGCCGATTTCGGCCTATTGGTTAAAAAATGA
GCTGATTTAACAAAAATTTAACGCGAATTTTAACAAAATATTAACGCTTACAATTTAGGTGGCACTTTTC
GGGGAAATGTGCGCGGAACCCCTATTTGTTTATTTTTCTAAATACATTCAAATATGTATCCGCTCATGAG
ACAATAACCCTGATAAATGCTTCAATAATATTGAAAAAGGAAGAGTATGAGTATTCAACATTTCCGTGTC
GCCCTTATTCCCTTTTTTGCGGCATTTTGCCTTCCTGTTTTTGCTCACCCAGAAACGCTGGTGAAAGTAA
AAGATGCTGAAGATCAGTTGGGTGCACGAGTGGGTTACATCGAACTGGATCTCAACAGCGGTAAGATCCT
TGAGAGTTTTCGCCCCGAAGAACGTTTTCCAATGATGAGCACTTTTAAAGTTCTGCTATGTGGCGCGGTA
TTATCCCGTATTGACGCCGGGCAAGAGCAACTCGGTCGCCGCATACACTATTCTCAGAATGACTTGGTTG
AGTACTCACCAGTCACAGAAAAGCATCTTACGGATGGCATGACAGTAAGAGAATTATGCAGTGCTGCCAT
AACCATGAGTGATAACACTGCGGCCAACTTACTTCTGACAACGATCGGAGGACCGAAGGAGCTAACCGCT
TTTTTGCACAACATGGGGGATCATGTAACTCGCCTTGATCGTTGGGAACCGGAGCTGAATGAAGCCATAC
CAAACGACGAGCGTGACACCACGATGCCTGTAGCAATGGCAACAACGTTGCGCAAACTATTAACTGGCGA
ACTACTTACTCTAGCTTCCCGGCAACAATTAATAGACTGGATGGAGGCGGATAAAGTTGCAGGACCACTT
CTGCGCTCGGCCCTTCCGGCTGGCTGGTTTATTGCTGATAAATCTGGAGCCGGTGAGCGTGGGTCTCGCG
GTATCATTGCAGCACTGGGGCCAGATGGTAAGCCCTCCCGTATCGTAGTTATCTACACGACGGGGAGTCA
GGCAACTATGGATGAACGAAATAGACAGATCGCTGAGATAGGTGCCTCACTGATTAAGCATTGGTAACTG
TCAGACCAAGTTTACTCATATATACTTTAGATTGATTTAAAACTTCATTTTTAATTTAAAAGGATCTAGG
TGAAGATCCTTTTTGATAATCTCATGACCAAAATCCCTTAACGTGAGTTTTCGTTCCACTGAGCGTCAGA
CCCCGTAGAAAAGATCAAAGGATCTTCTTGAGATCCTTTTTTTCTGCGCGTAATCTGCTGCTTGCAAACA
AAAAAACCACCGCTACCAGCGGTGGTTTGTTTGCCGGATCAAGAGCTACCAACTCTTTTTCCGAAGGTAA
CTGGCTTCAGCAGAGCGCAGATACCAAATACTATTCTTCTAGTGTAGCCGTAGTTAGGCCACCACTTCAA
GAACTCTGTAGCACCGCCTACATACCTCGCTCTGCTAATCCTGTTACCAGTGGCTGCTGCCAGTGGCGAT
AAGTCGTGTCTTACCGGGTTGGACTCAAGACGATAGTTACCGGATAAGGCGCAGCGGTCGGGCTGAACGG
GGGGTTCGTGCACACAGCCCAGCTTGGAGCGAACGACCTACACCGAACTGAGATACCTACAGCGTGAGCT
ATGAGAAAGCGCCACGCTTCCCGAAGGGAGAAAGGCGGACAGGTATCCGGTAAGCGGCAGGGTCGGAACA
GGAGAGCGCACGAGGGAGCTTCCAGGGGGAAACGCCTGGTATCTTTATAGTCCTGTCGGGTTTCGCCACC
TCTGACTTGAGCGTCGATTTTTGTGATGCTCGTCAGGGGGGCGGAGCCTATGGAAAAACGCCAGCAACGC
GGCCTTTTTACGGTTCCTGGCCTTTTGCTGGCCTTTTGCTCACATGTTCTTTCCTGCGTTATCCCCTGAT
TCTGTGGATAACCGTATTACCGCCTTTGAGTGAGCTGATACCGCTCGCCGCAGCCGAACGACCGAGCGCA
GCGAGTCAGTGAGCGAGGAAGCGGAAGAGCGCCTGATGCGGTATTTTCTCCTTACGCATCTGTGCGGTAT
TTCACACCGCATAGACCAGCCGCGTAACCTGGCAAAATCGGTTACGGTTGAGTAATAAATGGATGCCCTG
CGTAAGCGGGTGTGGGCGGACAATAAAGTCTTAAACTGAACAAAATAGATCTAAACTATGACAATAAAGT
CTTAAACTAGACAGAATAGTTGTAAACTGAAATCAGTCCAGTTATGCTGTGAAAAAGCATACTGGACTTT
TGTTATGGCTAAAGCAAACTCTTCATTTTCTGAAGTGCAAATTGCCCGTCGTATTAAAGAGGGGCGTGGC
CAAGGGCATGGTAAAGACTATATTCGCGGCGTTGTGACAATTTACCGAACAACTCCGCGGCCGGGAAGCC
GATCTCGGCTTGAACGAATTGTTAGGTGGCGGTACTTGGGTCGATATCAAAGTGCATCACTTCTTCCCGT
ATGCCCAACTTTGTATAGAGAGCCACTGCGGGATCGTCACCGTAATCTGCTTGCACGTAGATCACATAAG
CACCAAGCGCGTTGGCCTCATGCTTGAGGAGATTGATGAGCGCGGTGGCAATGCCCTGCCTCCGGTGCTC
GCCGGAGACTGCGAGATCATAGATATAGATCTCACTACGCGGCTGCTCAAACTTGGGCAGAACGTAAGCC
GCGAGAGCGCCAACAACCGCTTCTTGGTCGAAGGCAGCAAGCGCGATGAATGTCTTACTACGGAGCAAGT
TCCCGAGGTAATCGGAGTCCGGCTGATGTTGGGAGTAGGTGGCTACGTCTCCGAACTCACGACCGAAAAG
ATCAAGAGCAGCCCGCATGGATTTGACTTGGTCAGGGCCGAGCCTACATGTGCGAATGATGCCCATACTT
GAGCCACCTAACTTTGTTTTAGGGCGACTGCCCTGCTGCGTAACATCGTTGCTGCTGCGTAACATCGTTG
CTGCTCCATAACATCAAACATCGACCCACGGCGTAACGCGCTTGCTGCTTGGATGCCCGAGGCATAGACT
GTAC
Features (pLannotate 1.2.2; 18 found; start..end, strand, type, name):
    110..138     -  promoter       Pc promoter: intI1 (promoter lies within the coding sequence); class 1 integron promoter
    116..478     -  CDS            YPR2_ECOLX (fragment): Protein predicted: Swiss-Prot protein existence level 4. From Escherichia coli.
    478..505     -  rep_origin     R6K γ ori (fragment): γ replication origin from E. coli plasmid R6K; requires the R6K initiator protein pi for replication
    534..567     +  protein_bind   loxP: Cre-mediated recombination occurs in the 8-bp core sequence (GCATACAT). Cre recombinase
    615..706     +  promoter       polyhedrin promoter: polh from Autographa californica; promoter for the baculovirus polyhedrin gene
    749..3190    +  CDS            RSP1: RSP1_CHLRE - Experimental evidence at protein level: Swiss-Prot protein existence level 1. Flagellar radial spokes contribute to the regulation of dynein arm activity and thus the pattern of flagellar bending. They consist of a thin stalk, which is attached to the a subfiber of the outer doublet microtubule, and a bulbous head, which is attached to the stalk and appears to interact with the projections from the central pair of microtubules. From Chlamydomonas reinhardtii (Chlamydomonas smithii).
   3217..3300    +  CDS            large T antigen (fragment): large T antigen from SV40 (simian virus 40)
   3323..3457    +  polyA_signal   SV40 poly(A) signal: SV40 polyadenylation signal
   3486..3535    +  CDS            SET1 (fragment): solubility-enhancement tag derived from T7 phage gene 10B
   3567..3732    -  mobile_element Tn7L: mini-Tn7 element (left end of the Tn7 transposon) Tn7
   3895..3911    +  CDS            lacZα (fragment): LacZα fragment of β-galactosidase; lacZ fragment
   3916..4370    +  rep_origin     f1 ori (sequence partly withheld): f1 bacteriophage origin of replication; arrow indicates direction of (+) strand synthesis
   4396..4500    +  promoter       AmpR promoter: bla
   4501..5361    +  CDS            AmpR: β-lactamase; bla; confers resistance to ampicillin, carbenicillin, and related antibiotics
   5532..6120    +  rep_origin     ori: high-copy-number ColE1/pMB1/pBR322/pUC origin of replication
   6306..6357    -  misc_feature   bom (fragment): basis of mobility region from pBR322
   6425..6649    -  mobile_element Tn7R: mini-Tn7 element (right end of the Tn7 transposon) Tn7
   6716..7249    -  CDS            GmR: gentamycin acetyltransferase; aacC1; confers resistance to gentamycin
