[The description below was written by a language model from this plasmid's Addgene catalogue record and pLannotate feature annotations shown in this document.]
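Description:
pLIB-RSP1 is a baculovirus transfer plasmid built on the pLIB backbone for producing the Chlamydomonas reinhardtii radial spoke protein RSP1 in insect cells. It is maintained in E. coli as a high-copy plasmid through a ColE1/pUC-type origin and selected with ampicillin via the bla gene. An f1 phage origin is also present. The sequenced record is 7,328 nt, consistent with a roughly 4.9 kb backbone carrying a 2.4 kb insert.

The unmutated RSP1 coding sequence was introduced by Gibson assembly downstream of the polyhedrin promoter from Autographa californica nucleopolyhedrovirus, a very strong late viral promoter, and is followed by an SV40 polyadenylation signal. No affinity or epitope tag is annotated or listed in the record. Several short fragment hits, namely SET1, lacZα, large T antigen, R6K γ ori and bom, appear to be backbone remnants rather than functional parts.

The expression cassette sits together with a gentamicin acetyltransferase gene between the Tn7R and Tn7L ends, forming a mini-Tn7 element. This arrangement allows Tn7 transposition of the cassette and gentamicin marker into a baculoviral bacmid in a suitable E. coli host. The recombinant bacmid is then used to generate virus for infecting insect cells. A loxP site lies just upstream of the polyhedrin promoter and could support Cre-mediated fusion with other loxP-bearing plasmids, a feature common to multigene baculovirus systems.

RSP1 is a component of the flagellar radial spoke head, which helps regulate dynein activity and ciliary bending. The associated publication concerns the structure of the radial spoke head, so the plasmid was presumably used to make recombinant RSP1 for structural and biochemical work.
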