Addgene plasmid #176690: pLIB-RSP1
Purpose: Expression of Chlamydomonas reinhardtii RSP1 recombinant protein in insect cells
Depositing lab: Ron Vale. Depositing organization: University of California, San Francisco (UCSF). Publication: Structure of the radial spoke head and insights into its role in mechanoregulation of ciliary beating. Grossman-Haham I, Coudray N, Yu Z, Wang F, Zhang N, Bhabha G, Vale RD. Nat Struct Mol Biol. 2021 Jan;28(1):20-28. doi: 10.1038/s41594-020-00519-9. Epub 2020 Dec 14. PubMed 33318704.
Backbone
  Vector backbone: pLIB
  Backbone size w/o insert (bp): 4886
  Vector type: Insect Expression
Growth in bacteria
  Bacterial resistance: Ampicillin, 100 μg/mL
  Growth temperature: 37°C
  Growth strain: Mach1
  Copy number: High Copy
Gene/Insert
  Gene/Insert name: RSP1
  Species: Chlamydomonas reinhardtii
  Mutation: None
  Promoter: polyhedrin
  Cloning method: Gibson Cloning
  Sequencing primers: 5′ CGTAACAGTTTTGTAATAAAAAAACCTATAAATATTCCGG; 3′ GCAAGTAAAACCTCTACAAATGTGGTATGG
Terms and licenses: Academic/Nonprofit Terms; Industry Terms: Not Available to Industry
How to cite: pLIB-RSP1 was a gift from Ron Vale (Addgene plasmid # 176690 ; http://n2t.net/addgene:176690 ; RRID:Addgene_176690)
